>Addgene plasmid #12893 | DCT.VV.Orf205 | addgene partial sequence | sequence record 19282 | T7 5'-TAATACGACTCACTATAGGG-3'
AATTCCAGCTGACCACCATGCGATATATAGTAAGTCCGCAATTGGTATTACAGGTGGGTAAGGGGCAGGA
GGTAGAACGAGCCCTATATCTCACTCCATATGATTACATAGATGAGAAGTCGCCCATATATTATTTTTTA
CGAAGTCATTTAAATATACAACAGCCGGAAATAGTTAAGAGACATATTCTATTGACGCTTCGAATGACTC
AATTAAAGGGATATTTAGGAAATTTGTTAGATATTAAGGACGATATTATTATCTATTCTCATAAGAATAA
TTTGGAATATAGTTACGTTGATAATACTATTTTTAATCCCTTCGTATATACTCAGAAAAAAACACTACTA
AAAAACGATAGCTTTTTATACAATGTATATCCTGGAGCGTGTGACTTTTTGGTTATCTGGGTGGCAAGAG
CATGTGATACATCTATTCCGGAATTTGGATCGTATGAAGATGTAGATAATAATATTATCAAGTTTGAAAC
AATGTTGATGGAAGTATTTCCACAACTAGATTTGGACATTACTGTAGAATCAAAGTTTAACAATATATTT
CGTACCAATCTAAAACTAACTGGGTTAAAAAAGATCATTCAGCGAGTTCAAGACTTGGACATTAATTATA
AGTCGTTGTTATCTAGATACGATGAACACTTTATTAATATGACCGGTAATCATTTTATTCTAAACGATGA
ACAGTTAAATCTCTCCATTTGGG
