[The description below was written by a language model from this plasmid's Addgene catalogue record.]
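Description:
DCT.VV.Orf205 is a mammalian expression plasmid built on the commercial pcDNA 3.1D V5-His-TOPO backbone (about 5.5 kb without insert) and carrying a single vaccinia virus open reading frame. The roughly 2.1 kb insert, designated VV.Orf205 within its library, is annotated as a virion early transcription factor subunit and is also referred to as VV_WR_126. BamHI sites are recorded at both the 5′ and 3′ ends of the insert and remain intact. The plasmid is maintained at high copy number in E. coli under ampicillin selection, and it carries a neomycin resistance marker that allows G418 selection of transfected mammalian cells. No feature table accompanies the record, so the promoter is not explicitly stated. Backbones of this family generally drive inserts from the CMV immediate-early promoter, with a T7 promoter upstream, which is consistent with the T7 sequencing primer listed. They also offer a C-terminal V5 epitope and polyhistidine tag. Whether the ORF here is in frame with those tags is not recorded.

The construct belongs to a library of individually cloned vaccinia ORFs, which was made for screening and is associated with work identifying poxvirus CD8+ T cell determinants to inform the design and characterization of smallpox vaccines. In that setting, expressing a single viral gene in transfected cells lets its product be tested as a source of T cell epitopes. The plasmid and insert names apply only to this library, and the corresponding Copenhagen and WR strain ORF names are given in the library's supplementary data. The depositors caution that the clone was made for screening and may differ from the canonical reference sequence, so it should be checked against the available quality control sequencing before it is relied on.
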