Addgene plasmid #12893: DCT.VV.Orf205
Purpose: This plasmid was designed for screening purposes and may contain discrepancies relative to the current canonical GenBank version of the gene.
Depositing lab: Jack Bennink & Jon Yewdell. Depositing organization: National Institute of Allergy and Infectious Diseases (NIAID). Publication: Identification of poxvirus CD8+ T cell determinants to enable rational design and characterization of smallpox vaccines. Tscharke DC, Karupiah G, Zhou J, Palmore T, Irvine KR, Haeryfar SM, Williams S, Sidney J, Sette A, Bennink JR, Yewdell JW. J Exp Med. 2005 January 3; 201(1): 95–104. 10.1084/jem.20041912 PubMed 15623576.
Backbone
  Vector backbone: pcDNA 3.1D V5-His-TOPO
  Backbone manufacturer: Invitrogen
  Backbone size w/o insert (bp): 5514
  Vector type: Mammalian Expression
  Selectable markers: Neomycin (select with G418)
Growth in bacteria
  Bacterial resistance: Ampicillin, 100 μg/mL
  Growth temperature: 37°C
  Growth strain: DH5alpha
  Copy number: High Copy
Gene/Insert
  Gene/Insert name: VV.Orf205 (alt names: virion early transcription factor subunit; VV_WR_126)
  Species: Vaccinia Virus
  Insert size (bp): 2133
  GenBank ID: 9791060
  Cloning method: Restriction Enzyme; 5′ cloning site BamHI (not destroyed); 3′ cloning site BamHI (not destroyed)
  Sequencing primers: 5′ Universal T7
Terms and licenses: Academic/Nonprofit Terms; Industry Terms: Not Available to Industry
Depositor comments: Please see the Vaccinia kit page ( https://www.addgene.org/vvorf/ ) for more information. The kit page contains the supplemental VVOrfData spreadsheet, which includes important information about this plasmid. The plasmid and insert names provided here relate only to this library. The name of the ORF (if present) in VACV strain Copenhagen and the name of the ORF (if annotated) in VACV strain WR sequence can be found in VVOrfData spreadsheet. Please note that the amino acid sequence given for each ORF in the spreadsheet may contain some errors. Additionally, changes from the expected sequence may be present in these plasmids. Please see Addgene's quality control sequence and sequencing notes in the VVOrfData spreadsheet before ordering this plasmid.
How to cite: DCT.VV.Orf205 was a gift from Jack Bennink & Jon Yewdell (Addgene plasmid # 12893 ; http://n2t.net/addgene:12893 ; RRID:Addgene_12893)
